Addgene plasmid #212725: pET24a-His6-CUbo-MCS
Purpose: (Empty Backbone) Bacterial expression of a protein of interest with N-terminal His6-CUbo-fusion, contains multiple cloning site
Depositing lab: Helle Ulrich. Depositing organization: Institut fuer Molekulare Biologie (IMB Mainz). Publication: Ubiquiton-An inducible, linkage-specific polyubiquitylation tool. Renz C, Asimaki E, Meister C, Albanese V, Petriukov K, Krapoth NC, Wegmann S, Wollscheid HP, Wong RP, Fulzele A, Chen JX, Leon S, Ulrich HD. Mol Cell. 2024 Jan 18;84(2):386-400.e11. doi: 10.1016/j.molcel.2023.11.016. Epub 2023 Dec 15. PubMed 38103558.
Backbone
  Vector backbone: pET24a
  Vector type: Bacterial Expression
Growth in bacteria
  Bacterial resistance: Kanamycin, 50 μg/mL
  Growth temperature: 37°C
  Growth strain: Top10
  Copy number: High Copy
Gene/Insert
  Gene/Insert name: None
Terms and licenses: Academic/Nonprofit Terms; Industry Terms: Not Available to Industry
Depositor comments: pHU5795
How to cite: pET24a-His6-CUbo-MCS was a gift from Helle Ulrich (Addgene plasmid # 212725 ; http://n2t.net/addgene:212725 ; RRID:Addgene_212725)
