[The description below was written by a language model from this plasmid's Addgene catalogue record and pLannotate feature annotations shown in this document.]
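Description:
pET24a-His6-CUbo-MCS is an empty bacterial expression backbone built on pET24a, designed so that a protein of interest can be cloned into a multiple cloning site and produced in E. coli with an N-terminal His6-CUbo fusion. It is selected with kanamycin through an aph(3')-Ia (KanR) gene and replicates from a ColE1/pMB1-type origin. The catalogue lists it as high copy, although the annotation also detects the rop gene and the pBR322 bom region typical of pET vectors. An f1 origin is present as well. The short TcR fragments and the partial AmpR promoter are backbone remnants rather than functional markers.

The expression cassette follows the standard pET layout: a T7 promoter immediately followed by a lac operator, the T7 gene 10 ribosome binding site, and a T7 terminator downstream. A plasmid-borne lacI gene with its own promoter supplies repressor. Transcription therefore depends on a host that provides T7 RNA polymerase and is inducible with IPTG.

The annotated reading frame begins with a short His-tag match (called as a capTEV fragment). It continues with human FKBP12 (FKBP1A) and then a partial yeast ubiquitin sequence. Together, the FKBP12 and ubiquitin fragment appear to make up the CUbo module, though the record does not define that term explicitly. The multiple cloning site is not annotated but presumably lies after the ubiquitin fragment. A further His-tag match lies downstream, probably the C-terminal His tag of pET24a, which would be included only if an insert is cloned in frame without a stop codon. The small SET1 hit near the terminator is likely an incidental match.

The associated publication describes an inducible, linkage-specific polyubiquitylation tool, so this vector is probably meant for making recombinant CUbo-tagged substrates that can be purified by His affinity.
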