Features (pLannotate 1.2.2; 21 found; start..end, strand, type, name):
     12..440     +  rep_origin     f1 ori (sequence partly withheld): f1 bacteriophage origin of replication; arrow indicates direction of (+) strand synthesis
    493..550     +  promoter       AmpR promoter (fragment): bla
    559..1374    -  CDS            KanR: aminoglycoside phosphotransferase; aph(3')-Ia; confers resistance to kanamycin in bacteria or G418 (Geneticin®) in eukaryotes
   1496..2084    +  rep_origin     ori: high-copy-number ColE1/pMB1/pBR322/pUC origin of replication
   2270..2409    -  misc_feature   bom: basis of mobility region from pBR322
   2511..2702    -  CDS            rop: Rop protein, which maintains plasmids at low copy number; rop
   2719..3099    +  CDS            YPB1_ECOLX: Protein predicted: Swiss-Prot protein existence level 4. From Escherichia coli.
   3171..3462    -  CDS            TcR (fragment): tetracycline efflux protein; tet; confers resistance to tetracycline
   3477..3498    -  protein_bind   CAP binding site: CAP binding activates transcription in the presence of cAMP. E. coli catabolite activator protein
   3511..4593    -  CDS            lacI: lac repressor; lacI; The lac repressor binds to the lac operator to inhibit transcription in E. coli. This inhibition can be relieved by adding lactose or isopropyl-β-D-thiogalactopyranoside (IPTG).
   4594..4671    -  promoter       lacI promoter: lacI
   4679..4958    -  CDS            TcR (fragment): tetracycline efflux protein; tet; confers resistance to tetracycline
   4980..4998    +  promoter       T7 promoter: promoter for bacteriophage T7 RNA polymerase
   4999..5023    +  protein_bind   lac operator: The lac repressor binds to the lac operator to inhibit transcription in E. coli. This inhibition can be relieved by adding lactose or isopropyl-β-D-thiogalactopyranoside (IPTG). lac repressor encoded by lacI
   5038..5060    +  RBS            RBS: efficient ribosome binding site from bacteriophage T7 gene 10 (Olins and Rangwala, 1989)
   5079..5095    +  CDS            capTEV™ (fragment): composite tag for in vivo biotinylation, TEV protease cleavage, and 6xHis tagging
   5106..5429    +  CDS            FKBP1A: FKB1A_HUMAN - Also known as FKBP1, FKBP12. Experimental evidence at protein level: Swiss-Prot protein existence level 1. Keeps in an inactive conformation TGFBR1, the TGF-beta type I serine/threonine kinase receptor, preventing TGF-beta receptor activation in absence of ligand. Recruits SMAD7 to ACVR1B which prevents the association of SMAD2 and SMAD3 with the activin receptor complex, thereby blocking the activin signal. May modulate the RYR1 calcium channel activity. PPIases accelerate the folding of proteins. It catalyzes the cis-trans isomerization of proline imidic peptide bonds in oligop
   5439..5562    +  CDS            ubiquitin (fragment): Saccharomyces cerevisiae ubiquitin
   5614..5631    +  CDS            9xHis (fragment): 9xHis affinity tag
   5641..5690    +  CDS            SET1 (fragment): solubility-enhancement tag derived from T7 phage gene 10B
   5698..5745    +  terminator     T7 terminator: transcription terminator for bacteriophage T7 RNA polymerase
>Addgene plasmid #212725 | pET24a-His6-CUbo-MCS | addgene full sequence | sequence record 418839 | Addgene NGS Result
TGGCGAATGGG
[124 nt withheld, positions 12-135]
C
[91 nt withheld, positions 137-227]
A
[49 nt withheld, positions 229-277]
CCTTTGACGTTGGAGTCCACGTTCTTT
[37 nt withheld, positions 305-341]
ACCCTATCTCGGTCTATTCTTTTGATTTATAAGGGATTTTGCCGATTTCGGCCTATTGGTTAAAAAATGA
GCTGATTTAACAAAAATTTAACGCGAATTTTAACAAAATATTAACGCTTACAATTTAGGTGGCACTTTTC
GGGGAAATGTGCGCGGAACCCCTATTTGTTTATTTTTCTAAATACATTCAAATATGTATCCGCTCATGAA
TTAATTCTTAGAAAAACTCATCGAGCATCAAATGAAACTGCAATTTATTCATATCAGGATTATCAATACC
ATATTTTTGAAAAAGCCGTTTCTGTAATGAAGGAGAAAACTCACCGAGGCAGTTCCATAGGATGGCAAGA
TCCTGGTATCGGTCTGCGATTCCGACTCGTCCAACATCAATACAACCTATTAATTTCCCCTCGTCAAAAA
TAAGGTTATCAAGTGAGAAATCACCATGAGTGACGACTGAATCCGGTGAGAATGGCAAAAGTTTATGCAT
TTCTTTCCAGACTTGTTCAACAGGCCAGCCATTACGCTCGTCATCAAAATCACTCGCATCAACCAAACCG
TTATTCATTCGTGATTGCGCCTGAGCGAGACGAAATACGCGATCGCTGTTAAAAGGACAATTACAAACAG
GAATCGAATGCAACCGGCGCAGGAACACTGCCAGCGCATCAACAATATTTTCACCTGAATCAGGATATTC
TTCTAATACCTGGAATGCTGTTTTCCCGGGGATCGCAGTGGTGAGTAACCATGCATCATCAGGAGTACGG
ATAAAATGCTTGATGGTCGGAAGAGGCATAAATTCCGTCAGCCAGTTTAGTCTGACCATCTCATCTGTAA
CATCATTGGCAACGCTACCTTTGCCATGTTTCAGAAACAACTCTGGCGCATCGGGCTTCCCATACAATCG
ATAGATTGTCGCACCTGATTGCCCGACATTATCGCGAGCCCATTTATACCCATATAAATCAGCATCCATG
TTGGAATTTAATCGCGGCCTAGAGCAAGACGTTTCCCGTTGAATATGGCTCATAACACCCCTTGTATTAC
TGTTTATGTAAGCAGACAGTTTTATTGTTCATGACCAAAATCCCTTAACGTGAGTTTTCGTTCCACTGAG
CGTCAGACCCCGTAGAAAAGATCAAAGGATCTTCTTGAGATCCTTTTTTTCTGCGCGTAATCTGCTGCTT
GCAAACAAAAAAACCACCGCTACCAGCGGTGGTTTGTTTGCCGGATCAAGAGCTACCAACTCTTTTTCCG
AAGGTAACTGGCTTCAGCAGAGCGCAGATACCAAATACTGTCCTTCTAGTGTAGCCGTAGTTAGGCCACC
ACTTCAAGAACTCTGTAGCACCGCCTACATACCTCGCTCTGCTAATCCTGTTACCAGTGGCTGCTGCCAG
TGGCGATAAGTCGTGTCTTACCGGGTTGGACTCAAGACGATAGTTACCGGATAAGGCGCAGCGGTCGGGC
TGAACGGGGGGTTCGTGCACACAGCCCAGCTTGGAGCGAACGACCTACACCGAACTGAGATACCTACAGC
GTGAGCTATGAGAAAGCGCCACGCTTCCCGAAGGGAGAAAGGCGGACAGGTATCCGGTAAGCGGCAGGGT
CGGAACAGGAGAGCGCACGAGGGAGCTTCCAGGGGGAAACGCCTGGTATCTTTATAGTCCTGTCGGGTTT
CGCCACCTCTGACTTGAGCGTCGATTTTTGTGATGCTCGTCAGGGGGGCGGAGCCTATGGAAAAACGCCA
GCAACGCGGCCTTTTTACGGTTCCTGGCCTTTTGCTGGCCTTTTGCTCACATGTTCTTTCCTGCGTTATC
CCCTGATTCTGTGGATAACCGTATTACCGCCTTTGAGTGAGCTGATACCGCTCGCCGCAGCCGAACGACC
GAGCGCAGCGAGTCAGTGAGCGAGGAAGCGGAAGAGCGCCTGATGCGGTATTTTCTCCTTACGCATCTGT
GCGGTATTTCACACCGCAATGGTGCACTCTCAGTACAATCTGCTCTGATGCCGCATAGTTAAGCCAGTAT
ACACTCCGCTATCGCTACGTGACTGGGTCATGGCTGCGCCCCGACACCCGCCAACACCCGCTGACGCGCC
CTGACGGGCTTGTCTGCTCCCGGCATCCGCTTACAGACAAGCTGTGACCGTCTCCGGGAGCTGCATGTGT
CAGAGGTTTTCACCGTCATCACCGAAACGCGCGAGGCAGCTGCGGTAAAGCTCATCAGCGTGGTCGTGAA
GCGATTCACAGATGTCTGCCTGTTCATCCGCGTCCAGCTCGTTGAGTTTCTCCAGAAGCGTTAATGTCTG
GCTTCTGATAAAGCGGGCCATGTTAAGGGCGGTTTTTTCCTGTTTGGTCACTGATGCCTCCGTGTAAGGG
GGATTTCTGTTCATGGGGGTAATGATACCGATGAAACGAGAGAGGATGCTCACGATACGGGTTACTGATG
ATGAACATGCCCGGTTACTGGAACGTTGTGAGGGTAAACAACTGGCGGTATGGATGCGGCGGGACCAGAG
AAAAATCACTCAGGGTCAATGCCAGCGCTTCGTTAATACAGATGTAGGTGTTCCACAGGGTAGCCAGCAG
CATCCTGCGATGCAGATCCGGAACATAATGGTGCAGGGCGCTGACTTCCGCGTTTCCAGACTTTACGAAA
CACGGAAACCGAAGACCATTCATGTTGTTGCTCAGGTCGCAGACGTTTTGCAGCAGCAGTCGCTTCACGT
TCGCTCGCGTATCGGTGATTCATTCTGCTAACCAGTAAGGCAACCCCGCCAGCCTAGCCGGGTCCTCAAC
GACAGGAGCACGATCATGCGCACCCGTGGGGCCGCCATGCCGGCGATAATGGCCTGCTTCTCGCCGAAAC
GTTTGGTGGCGGGACCAGTGACGAAGGCTTGAGCGAGGGCGTGCAAGATTCCGAATACCGCAAGCGACAG
GCCGATCATCGTCGCGCTCCAGCGAAAGCGGTCCTCGCCGAAAATGACCCAGAGCGCTGCCGGCACCTGT
CCTACGAGTTGCATGATAAAGAAGACAGTCATAAGTGCGGCGACGATAGTCATGCCCCGCGCCCACCGGA
AGGAGCTGACTGGGTTGAAGGCTCTCAAGGGCATCGGTCGAGATCCCGGTGCCTAATGAGTGAGCTAACT
TACATTAATTGCGTTGCGCTCACTGCCCGCTTTCCAGTCGGGAAACCTGTCGTGCCAGCTGCATTAATGA
ATCGGCCAACGCGCGGGGAGAGGCGGTTTGCGTATTGGGCGCCAGGGTGGTTTTTCTTTTCACCAGTGAG
ACGGGCAACAGCTGATTGCCCTTCACCGCCTGGCCCTGAGAGAGTTGCAGCAAGCGGTCCACGCTGGTTT
GCCCCAGCAGGCGAAAATCCTGTTTGATGGTGGTTAACGGCGGGATATAACATGAGCTGTCTTCGGTATC
GTCGTATCCCACTACCGAGATATCCGCACCAACGCGCAGCCCGGACTCGGTAATGGCGCGCATTGCGCCC
AGCGCCATCTGATCGTTGGCAACCAGCATCGCAGTGGGAACGATGCCCTCATTCAGCATTTGCATGGTTT
GTTGAAAACCGGACATGGCACTCCAGTCGCCTTCCCGTTCCGCTATCGGCTGAATTTGATTGCGAGTGAG
ATATTTATGCCAGCCAGCCAGACGCAGACGCGCCGAGACAGAACTTAATGGGCCCGCTAACAGCGCGATT
TGCTGGTGACCCAATGCGACCAGATGCTCCACGCCCAGTCGCGTACCGTCTTCATGGGAGAAAATAATAC
TGTTGATGGGTGTCTGGTCAGAGACATCAAGAAATAACGCCGGAACATTAGTGCAGGCAGCTTCCACAGC
AATGGCATCCTGGTCATCCAGCGGATAGTTAATGATCAGCCCACTGACGCGTTGCGCGAGAAGATTGTGC
ACCGCCGCTTTACAGGCTTCGACGCCGCTTCGTTCTACCATCGACACCACCACGCTGGCACCCAGTTGAT
CGGCGCGAGATTTAATCGCCGCGACAATTTGCGACGGCGCGTGCAGGGCCAGACTGGAGGTGGCAACGCC
AATCAGCAACGACTGTTTGCCCGCCAGTTGTTGTGCCACGCGGTTGGGAATGTAATTCAGCTCCGCCATC
GCCGCTTCCACTTTTTCCCGCGTTTTCGCAGAAACGTGGCTGGCCTGGTTCACCACGCGGGAAACGGTCT
GATAAGAGACACCGGCATACTCTGCGACATCGTATAACGTTACTGGTTTCACATTCACCACCCTGAATTG
ACTCTCTTCCGGGCGCTATCATGCCATACCGCGAAAGGTTTTGCGCCATTCGATGGTGTCCGGGATCTCG
ACGCTCTCCCTTATGCGACTCCTGCATTAGGAAGCAGCCCAGTAGTAGGTTGAGGCCGTTGAGCACCGCC
GCCGCAAGGAATGGTGCATGCAAGGAGATGGCGCCCAACAGTCCCCCGGCCACGGGGCCTGCCACCATAC
CCACGCCGAAACAAGCGCTCATGAGCCCGAAGTGGCGAGCCCGATCTTCCCCATCGGTGATGTCGGCGAT
ATAGGCGCCAGCAACCGCACCTGTGGCGCCGGTGATGCCGGCCACGATGCGTCCGGCGTAGAGGATCGAG
ATCTCGATCCCGCGAAATTAATACGACTCACTATAGGGGAATTGTGAGCGGATAACAATTCCCCTCTAGA
AATAATTTTGTTTAACTTTAAGAAGGAGATATACCATGGGCAGCAGCCATCATCATCATCATCACAGCAG
CGGCATGGGAGTGCAGGTGGAAACCATCTCCCCAGGAGACGGGCGCACCTTCCCCAAGCGCGGCCAGACC
TGCGTGGTGCACTACACCGGGATGCTTGAAGATGGAAAGAAATTTGATTCCTCCCGGGACAGAAACAAGC
CCTTTAAGTTTATGCTAGGCAAGCAGGAGGTGATCCGAGGCTGGGAAGAAGGGGTTGCCCAGATGAGTGT
GGGTCAGAGAGCCAAACTGACTATATCTCCAGATTATGCCTATGGTGCCACTGGGCACCCAGGCATCATC
CCACCACATGCCACTCTCGTCTTCGATGTGGAGCTTCTAAAACTGGAAGGGTCGACCGGTATCCCTCCAG
ATCAACAAAGATTGATCTTTGCCGGTAAGCAGCTAGAAGACGGTAGAACGCTGTCTGATTACAACATTCA
GAAGGAGTCCACCTTACATCTTGTGCTAAGGCTAAGAGGTGTTACTGGATCCGAATTCGAGCTCCGTCGA
CAAGCTTGCGGCCGCACTCGAGCACCACCACCACCACCACTGAGATCCGGCTGCTAACAAAGCCCGAAAG
GAAGCTGAGTTGGCTGCTGCCACCGCTGAGCAATAACTAGCATAACCCCTTGGGGCCTCTAAACGGGTCT
TGAGGGGTTTTTTGCTGAAAGGAGGAACTATATCCGGAT
